>Addgene plasmid #11184 | 1572 pSG5L Flag HA GGA2 | addgene partial sequence | sequence record 18032 | 11184 with T7
AGGACGACGATGACAGCTCGATGGAGGATACCCCTACGACGTGCCCGACTACGCCAGCGGATCCATGGCG
GCGACCGCGGTGGCGGCGGCTGTGGCGGGAACCGAGTCGGCCCAGGGTCCCCCGGGCCCGGCAGCGTCGC
TGGAGCTGTGGCTGAACAAAGCCACAGACCCAAGCATGTCGGAACAGGATTGGTCAGCTATCCAGAATTT
CTGTGAGCAGGTGAACACTGACCCCAATGGCCCCACACATGCGCCCTGGCTACTGGCCCACAAGATCCAG
TCTCCGCAAGAGAAGGAAGCTCTTTATGCCTTAACGGTGCTGGAGATGTGCATGAACCACTGTGGGGAGA
AGTTCCACAGCGAGGTGGCCAAATTTCGTTTCCTGAACGAACTGATCAAAGTGTTGTCCCCAAAGTACCT
GGGGTCCTGGGCCACAGGAAAAGTTAAAGGAAGAGTCATTGAAATACTCTTCAGTTGGACAGTCTGGTTT
CCGGAAGACATCAAGATTCGAGACGCTTATCAGATGCTGAAGAAACAAGGAATTATAAAACAAGACCCTA
AACTACCAGTGGATAAAATCTTACCCCCACCATCTCCCTGGCCCAAGAGCTCCATCTTTGATGCTGATGA
AGAAAAGTCCAAGCTTCTGACAAGGCTTCTAAAGAGCAACCACCCCGAGGACCTTCAGGCTG
