[The description below was written by a language model from this plasmid's Addgene catalogue record.]
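Description:
1572 pSG5L Flag HA GGA2 is a mammalian expression plasmid built on the pSG5L-Flag-HA backbone (about 4.1 kb without insert). It carries the human GGA2 gene, which encodes golgi associated, gamma adaptin ear containing, ARF binding protein 2 (also known as VEAR). The insert of roughly 1.85 kb was placed between BamHI and XhoI sites, both of which remain intact, so the fragment can be excised or transferred to other compatible vectors. The plasmid is maintained in E. coli as a high-copy construct under ampicillin selection. The record lists no mammalian selection marker, which suggests use mainly by transient transfection.

The backbone supplies tandem Flag and HA epitope tags at the N terminus, so GGA2 is produced as a doubly tagged fusion protein. The two tags allow detection by immunoblot or immunofluorescence with standard anti-Flag or anti-HA antibodies. They also allow single or sequential immunoprecipitation to recover GGA2 and its associated proteins without a GGA2-specific antibody. The record does not state the promoter driving expression or list other regulatory elements, and no feature table is provided. pSG5-family vectors generally use an SV40 early promoter for mammalian expression, and the use of a T7 primer for 5′ sequencing indicates a T7 promoter site upstream of the tagged coding region. The record gives no specific purpose, but such a construct is suited to expressing tagged GGA2 in cultured mammalian cells, for example to examine its localisation, interactions or effects when overexpressed.
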