Addgene plasmid #11184: 1572 pSG5L Flag HA GGA2
Depositing lab: William Sellers. Depositing organization: Dana-Farber Cancer Institute.
Backbone
  Vector backbone: pSG5L-Flag-HA
  Backbone size w/o insert (bp): 4100
  Vector type: Mammalian Expression
Growth in bacteria
  Bacterial resistance: Ampicillin, 100 μg/mL
  Growth temperature: 37°C
  Growth strain: DH5alpha
  Copy number: High Copy
Gene/Insert
  Gene/Insert name: GGA2 (alt name: golgi associated, gamma adaptin ear containing, ARF binding protein 2)
  Species: H. sapiens (human)
  Insert size (bp): 1850
  GenBank ID: NM_015044
  Entrez Gene: GGA2 (a.k.a. VEAR)
  Tag / fusion protein: flag (N terminal on backbone); HA (N terminal on backbone)
  Cloning method: Restriction Enzyme; 5′ cloning site BamHI (not destroyed); 3′ cloning site XhoI (not destroyed)
  Sequencing primers: 5′ T7
Terms and licenses: Academic/Nonprofit Terms; Industry Terms: Not Available to Industry
How to cite: 1572 pSG5L Flag HA GGA2 was a gift from William Sellers (Addgene plasmid # 11184 ; http://n2t.net/addgene:11184 ; RRID:Addgene_11184)
